>Addgene plasmid #113397 | pNB3033 | depositor full sequence | sequence record 213926 | pNB3033 sequence 6108 bps
TATGTCATTCATGGACCAGATTCCGGGCGGGGGTAACTATCCTAAATTGCCAGTAGAATGTTTGCCGAAT
TTTCCCATTCAACCAAGTCTGACCTTTCGCGGGAGAAACGATAGCCACAAACTGAAGAATTTCATTAGCG
AGATTATGCTCAACATGTCGATGATCTCTTGGCCTAACGATGCGTCTAGAATTGTGTACTGCCGTCGTCA
TTTACTTAATCCAGCTGCTCAGTGGGCTAATGACTTTGTGCAAGAACAGGGTATTCTCGAGATTACGTTC
GATACATTTATCCAGGGGCTGTATCAACACTTTTATAAACCGCCTGATATCAATAAAATCTTTAACGCCA
TCACGCAGCTGTCCGAGGCAAAATTAGGCATTGAACGTCTGAATCAACGGTTTCGGAAAATTTGGGATCG
CATGCCACCAGATTTCATGACAGAAAAGGCCGCAATTATGACGTATACCCGGTTACTGACGAAAGAGACC
TATAATATTGTACGTATGCATAAGCCGGAGACCCTGAAAGATGCGATGGAGGAAGCCTACCAGACCACTG
CCCTTACCGAACGATTCTTCCCTGGCTTTGAACTGGACGCGGACGGAGATACCATCATAGGCGCAACCAC
TCACTTGCAGGAAGAGTACGATTCTGATTACGATTCGGAAGATAACCTGACCCAAAATGGCTACGTTCAC
ACTGTTAGGACCCGTCGTTCATACAATAAGCCCATGAGCAACCATCGGAACCGCAGAAACAACAACCCGA
GCCGAGAAGAATGCATCAAAAACCGTCTGTGCTTTTATTGTAAGAAAGAAGGCCATCGACTGAATGAATG
CCGTGCCCGTAAAGCAAGCTCTAACCGTAGCCTCGAGCACCACCACCACCACCACTGAGATCCGGCTGCT
AACAAAGCCCGAAAGGAAGCTGAGTTGGCTGCTGCCACCGCTGAGCAATAACTAGCATAACCCCTTGGGG
CCTCTAAACGGGTCTTGAGGGGTTTTTTGCTGAAAGGAGGAACTATATCCGGATTGGCGAATGGG
[124 nt withheld, positions 1046-1169]
C
[91 nt withheld, positions 1171-1261]
A
[49 nt withheld, positions 1263-1311]
CCTTTGACGTTGGAGTCCACGTTCTTT
[37 nt withheld, positions 1339-1375]
ACCCTATCTCGGTCTATTCTTTTGATTTATAAGGGATTTTGCCGATTTCGGCCTATTGGTTAAAAAATGA
GCTGATTTAACAAAAATTTAACGCGAATTTTAACAAAATATTAACGTTTACAATTTCAGGTGGCACTTTT
CGGGGAAATGTGCGCGGAACCCCTATTTGTTTATTTTTCTAAATACATTCAAATATGTATCCGCTCATGA
ATTAATTCTTAGAAAAACTCATCGAGCATCAAATGAAACTGCAATTTATTCATATCAGGATTATCAATAC
CATATTTTTGAAAAAGCCGTTTCTGTAATGAAGGAGAAAACTCACCGAGGCAGTTCCATAGGATGGCAAG
ATCCTGGTATCGGTCTGCGATTCCGACTCGTCCAACATCAATACAACCTATTAATTTCCCCTCGTCAAAA
ATAAGGTTATCAAGTGAGAAATCACCATGAGTGACGACTGAATCCGGTGAGAATGGCAAAAGTTTATGCA
TTTCTTTCCAGACTTGTTCAACAGGCCAGCCATTACGCTCGTCATCAAAATCACTCGCATCAACCAAACC
GTTATTCATTCGTGATTGCGCCTGAGCGAGACGAAATACGCGATCGCTGTTAAAAGGACAATTACAAACA
GGAATCGAATGCAACCGGCGCAGGAACACTGCCAGCGCATCAACAATATTTTCACCTGAATCAGGATATT
CTTCTAATACCTGGAATGCTGTTTTCCCGGGGATCGCAGTGGTGAGTAACCATGCATCATCAGGAGTACG
GATAAAATGCTTGATGGTCGGAAGAGGCATAAATTCCGTCAGCCAGTTTAGTCTGACCATCTCATCTGTA
ACATCATTGGCAACGCTACCTTTGCCATGTTTCAGAAACAACTCTGGCGCATCGGGCTTCCCATACAATC
GATAGATTGTCGCACCTGATTGCCCGACATTATCGCGAGCCCATTTATACCCATATAAATCAGCATCCAT
GTTGGAATTTAATCGCGGCCTAGAGCAAGACGTTTCCCGTTGAATATGGCTCATAACACCCCTTGTATTA
CTGTTTATGTAAGCAGACAGTTTTATTGTTCATGACCAAAATCCCTTAACGTGAGTTTTCGTTCCACTGA
GCGTCAGACCCCGTAGAAAAGATCAAAGGATCTTCTTGAGATCCTTTTTTTCTGCGCGTAATCTGCTGCT
TGCAAACAAAAAAACCACCGCTACCAGCGGTGGTTTGTTTGCCGGATCAAGAGCTACCAACTCTTTTTCC
GAAGGTAACTGGCTTCAGCAGAGCGCAGATACCAAATACTGTCCTTCTAGTGTAGCCGTAGTTAGGCCAC
CACTTCAAGAACTCTGTAGCACCGCCTACATACCTCGCTCTGCTAATCCTGTTACCAGTGGCTGCTGCCA
GTGGCGATAAGTCGTGTCTTACCGGGTTGGACTCAAGACGATAGTTACCGGATAAGGCGCAGCGGTCGGG
CTGAACGGGGGGTTCGTGCACACAGCCCAGCTTGGAGCGAACGACCTACACCGAACTGAGATACCTACAG
CGTGAGCTATGAGAAAGCGCCACGCTTCCCGAAGGGAGAAAGGCGGACAGGTATCCGGTAAGCGGCAGGG
TCGGAACAGGAGAGCGCACGAGGGAGCTTCCAGGGGGAAACGCCTGGTATCTTTATAGTCCTGTCGGGTT
TCGCCACCTCTGACTTGAGCGTCGATTTTTGTGATGCTCGTCAGGGGGGCGGAGCCTATGGAAAAACGCC
AGCAACGCGGCCTTTTTACGGTTCCTGGCCTTTTGCTGGCCTTTTGCTCACATGTTCTTTCCTGCGTTAT
CCCCTGATTCTGTGGATAACCGTATTACCGCCTTTGAGTGAGCTGATACCGCTCGCCGCAGCCGAACGAC
CGAGCGCAGCGAGTCAGTGAGCGAGGAAGCGGAAGAGCGCCTGATGCGGTATTTTCTCCTTACGCATCTG
TGCGGTATTTCACACCGCATATATGGTGCACTCTCAGTACAATCTGCTCTGATGCCGCATAGTTAAGCCA
GTATACACTCCGCTATCGCTACGTGACTGGGTCATGGCTGCGCCCCGACACCCGCCAACACCCGCTGACG
CGCCCTGACGGGCTTGTCTGCTCCCGGCATCCGCTTACAGACAAGCTGTGACCGTCTCCGGGAGCTGCAT
GTGTCAGAGGTTTTCACCGTCATCACCGAAACGCGCGAGGCAGCTGCGGTAAAGCTCATCAGCGTGGTCG
TGAAGCGATTCACAGATGTCTGCCTGTTCATCCGCGTCCAGCTCGTTGAGTTTCTCCAGAAGCGTTAATG
TCTGGCTTCTGATAAAGCGGGCCATGTTAAGGGCGGTTTTTTCCTGTTTGGTCACTGATGCCTCCGTGTA
AGGGGGATTTCTGTTCATGGGGGTAATGATACCGATGAAACGAGAGAGGATGCTCACGATACGGGTTACT
GATGATGAACATGCCCGGTTACTGGAACGTTGTGAGGGTAAACAACTGGCGGTATGGATGCGGCGGGACC
AGAGAAAAATCACTCAGGGTCAATGCCAGCGCTTCGTTAATACAGATGTAGGTGTTCCACAGGGTAGCCA
GCAGCATCCTGCGATGCAGATCCGGAACATAATGGTGCAGGGCGCTGACTTCCGCGTTTCCAGACTTTAC
GAAACACGGAAACCGAAGACCATTCATGTTGTTGCTCAGGTCGCAGACGTTTTGCAGCAGCAGTCGCTTC
ACGTTCGCTCGCGTATCGGTGATTCATTCTGCTAACCAGTAAGGCAACCCCGCCAGCCTAGCCGGGTCCT
CAACGACAGGAGCACGATCATGCGCACCCGTGGGGCCGCCATGCCGGCGATAATGGCCTGCTTCTCGCCG
AAACGTTTGGTGGCGGGACCAGTGACGAAGGCTTGAGCGAGGGCGTGCAAGATTCCGAATACCGCAAGCG
ACAGGCCGATCATCGTCGCGCTCCAGCGAAAGCGGTCCTCGCCGAAAATGACCCAGAGCGCTGCCGGCAC
CTGTCCTACGAGTTGCATGATAAAGAAGACAGTCATAAGTGCGGCGACGATAGTCATGCCCCGCGCCCAC
CGGAAGGAGCTGACTGGGTTGAAGGCTCTCAAGGGCATCGGTCGAGATCCCGGTGCCTAATGAGTGAGCT
AACTTACATTAATTGCGTTGCGCTCACTGCCCGCTTTCCAGTCGGGAAACCTGTCGTGCCAGCTGCATTA
ATGAATCGGCCAACGCGCGGGGAGAGGCGGTTTGCGTATTGGGCGCCAGGGTGGTTTTTCTTTTCACCAG
TGAGACGGGCAACAGCTGATTGCCCTTCACCGCCTGGCCCTGAGAGAGTTGCAGCAAGCGGTCCACGCTG
GTTTGCCCCAGCAGGCGAAAATCCTGTTTGATGGTGGTTAACGGCGGGATATAACATGAGCTGTCTTCGG
TATCGTCGTATCCCACTACCGAGATGTCCGCACCAACGCGCAGCCCGGACTCGGTAATGGCGCGCATTGC
GCCCAGCGCCATCTGATCGTTGGCAACCAGCATCGCAGTGGGAACGATGCCCTCATTCAGCATTTGCATG
GTTTGTTGAAAACCGGACATGGCACTCCAGTCGCCTTCCCGTTCCGCTATCGGCTGAATTTGATTGCGAG
TGAGATATTTATGCCAGCCAGCCAGACGCAGACGCGCCGAGACAGAACTTAATGGGCCCGCTAACAGCGC
GATTTGCTGGTGACCCAATGCGACCAGATGCTCCACGCCCAGTCGCGTACCGTCTTCATGGGAGAAAATA
ATACTGTTGATGGGTGTCTGGTCAGAGACATCAAGAAATAACGCCGGAACATTAGTGCAGGCAGCTTCCA
CAGCAATGGCATCCTGGTCATCCAGCGGATAGTTAATGATCAGCCCACTGACGCGTTGCGCGAGAAGATT
GTGCACCGCCGCTTTACAGGCTTCGACGCCGCTTCGTTCTACCATCGACACCACCACGCTGGCACCCAGT
TGATCGGCGCGAGATTTAATCGCCGCGACAATTTGCGACGGCGCGTGCAGGGCCAGACTGGAGGTGGCAA
CGCCAATCAGCAACGACTGTTTGCCCGCCAGTTGTTGTGCCACGCGGTTGGGAATGTAATTCAGCTCCGC
CATCGCCGCTTCCACTTTTTCCCGCGTTTTCGCAGAAACGTGGCTGGCCTGGTTCACCACGCGGGAAACG
GTCTGATAAGAGACACCGGCATACTCTGCGACATCGTATAACGTTACTGGTTTCACATTCACCACCCTGA
ATTGACTCTCTTCCGGGCGCTATCATGCCATACCGCGAAAGGTTTTGCGCCATTCGATGGTGTCCGGGAT
CTCGACGCTCTCCCTTATGCGACTCCTGCATTAGGAAGCAGCCCAGTAGTAGGTTGAGGCCGTTGAGCAC
CGCCGCCGCAAGGAATGGTGCATGCAAGGAGATGGCGCCCAACAGTCCCCCGGCCACGGGGCCTGCCACC
ATACCCACGCCGAAACAAGCGCTCATGAGCCCGAAGTGGCGAGCCCGATCTTCCCCATCGGTGATGTCGG
CGATATAGGCGCCAGCAACCGCACCTGTGGCGCCGGTGATGCCGGCCACGATGCGTCCGGCGTAGAGGAT
CGAGATCGATCTCGATCCCGCGAAATTAATACGACTCACTATAGGGGAATTGTGAGCGGATAACAATTCC
CCTCTAGAAATAATTTTGTTTAACTTTAAGAAGGAGATATACA
Features (pLannotate 1.2.2; 19 found; start..end, strand, type, name):
      2..871     +  CDS            TY3A-G: YG31A_YEAST - Also known as YGRWTy3-1 GAG. Experimental evidence at protein level: Swiss-Prot protein existence level 1. Nucleocapsid protein p9 (NC) forms the nucleocore that coats the retro-elements dimeric RNA. Binds these RNAs through its zinc fingers (By similarity). Promotes primer tRNA(i)-Met annealing to the multipartite primer-binding site (PBS), dimerization of Ty3 RNA and initiation of reverse transcription. From Saccharomyces cerevisiae (strain ATCC 204508 / S288c) (Baker's yeast).
    878..895     +  CDS            9xHis (fragment): 9xHis affinity tag
    905..954     +  CDS            SET1 (fragment): solubility-enhancement tag derived from T7 phage gene 10B
    962..1009    +  terminator     T7 terminator: transcription terminator for bacteriophage T7 RNA polymerase
   1046..1501    +  rep_origin     f1 ori (sequence partly withheld): f1 bacteriophage origin of replication; arrow indicates direction of (+) strand synthesis
   1528..1585    +  promoter       AmpR promoter (fragment): bla
   1594..2409    -  CDS            KanR: aminoglycoside phosphotransferase; aph(3')-Ia; confers resistance to kanamycin in bacteria or G418 (Geneticin®) in eukaryotes
   2531..3119    +  rep_origin     ori: high-copy-number ColE1/pMB1/pBR322/pUC origin of replication
   3305..3447    -  misc_feature   bom: basis of mobility region from pBR322
   3549..3740    -  CDS            rop: Rop protein, which maintains plasmids at low copy number; rop
   3757..4137    +  CDS            YPB1_ECOLX: Protein predicted: Swiss-Prot protein existence level 4. From Escherichia coli.
   4209..4500    -  CDS            TcR (fragment): tetracycline efflux protein; tet; confers resistance to tetracycline
   4515..4536    -  protein_bind   CAP binding site: CAP binding activates transcription in the presence of cAMP. E. coli catabolite activator protein
   4549..5631    -  CDS            lacI: lac repressor; lacI; The lac repressor binds to the lac operator to inhibit transcription in E. coli. This inhibition can be relieved by adding lactose or isopropyl-β-D-thiogalactopyranoside (IPTG).
   5632..5709    -  promoter       lacI promoter: lacI
   5717..5996    -  CDS            TcR (fragment): tetracycline efflux protein; tet; confers resistance to tetracycline
   6022..6040    +  promoter       T7 promoter: promoter for bacteriophage T7 RNA polymerase
   6041..6065    +  protein_bind   lac operator: The lac repressor binds to the lac operator to inhibit transcription in E. coli. This inhibition can be relieved by adding lactose or isopropyl-β-D-thiogalactopyranoside (IPTG). lac repressor encoded by lacI
   6080..6102    +  RBS            RBS: efficient ribosome binding site from bacteriophage T7 gene 10 (Olins and Rangwala, 1989)
