>Addgene plasmid #113397 | pNB3033 | addgene full sequence | sequence record 217374 | Addgene NGS Result
TATGTCATTCATGGACCAGATTCCGGGCGGGGGTAACTATCCTAAATTGCCAGTAGAATGTTTGCCGAAT
TTTCCCATTCAACCAAGTCTGACCTTTCGCGGGAGAAACGATAGCCACAAACTGAAGAATTTCATTAGCG
AGATTATGCTCAACATGTCGATGATCTCTTGGCCTAACGATGCGTCTAGAATTGTGTACTGCCGTCGTCA
TTTACTTAATCCAGCTGCTCAGTGGGCTAATGACTTTGTGCAAGAACAGGGTATTCTCGAGATTACGTTC
GATACATTTATCCAGGGGCTGTATCAACACTTTTATAAACCGCCTGATATCAATAAAATCTTTAACGCCA
TCACGCAGCTGTCCGAGGCAAAATTAGGCATTGAACGTCTGAATCAACGGTTTCGGAAAATTTGGGATCG
CATGCCACCAGATTTCATGACAGAAAAGGCCGCAATTATGACGTATACCCGGTTACTGACGAAAGAGACC
TATAATATTGTACGTATGCATAAGCCGGAGACCCTGAAAGATGCGATGGAGGAAGCCTACCAGACCACTG
CCCTTACCGAACGATTCTTCCCTGGCTTTGAACTGGACGCGGACGGAGATACCATCATAGGCGCAACCAC
TCACTTGCAGGAAGAGTACGATTCTGATTACGATTCGGAAGATAACCTGACCCAAAATGGCTACGTTCAC
ACTGTTAGGACCCGTCGTTCATACAATAAGCCCATGAGCAACCATCGGAACCGCAGAAACAACAACCCGA
GCCGAGAAGAATGCATCAAAAACCGTCTGTGCTTTTATTGTAAGAAAGAAGGCCATCGACTGAATGAATG
CCGTGCCCGTAAAGCAAGCTCTAACCGTAGCCTCGAGCACCACCACCACCACCACTGAGATCCGGCTGCT
AACAAAGCCCGAAAGGAAGCTGAGTTGGCTGCTGCCACCGCTGAGCAATAACTAGCATAACCCCTTGGGG
CCTCTAAACGGGTCTTGAGGGGTTTTTTGCTGAAAGGAGGAACTATATCCGGATTGGCGAATGGG
[124 nt withheld, positions 1046-1169]
C
[91 nt withheld, positions 1171-1261]
A
[49 nt withheld, positions 1263-1311]
CCTTTGACGTTGGAGTCCACGTTCTTT
[37 nt withheld, positions 1339-1375]
ACCCTATCTCGGTCTATTCTTTTGATTTATAAGGGATTTTGCCGATTTCGGCCTATTGGTTAAAAAATGA
GCTGATTTAACAAAAATTTAACGCGAATTTTAACAAAATATTAACGCTTACAATTTAGGTGGCACTTTTC
GGGGAAATGTGCGCGGAACCCCTATTTGTTTATTTTTCTAAATACATTCAAATATGTATCCGCTCATGAA
TTAATTCTTAGAAAAACTCATCGAGCATCAAATGAAACTGCAATTTATTCATATCAGGATTATCAATACC
ATATTTTTGAAAAAGCCGTTTCTGTAATGAAGGAGAAAACTCACCGAGGCAGTTCCATAGGATGGCAAGA
TCCTGGTATCGGTCTGCGATTCCGACTCGTCCAACATCAATACAACCTATTAATTTCCCCTCGTCAAAAA
TAAGGTTATCAAGTGAGAAATCACCATGAGTGACGACTGAATCCGGTGAGAATGGCAAAAGTTTATGCAT
TTCTTTCCAGACTTGTTCAACAGGCCAGCCATTACGCTCGTCATCAAAATCACTCGCATCAACCAAACCG
TTATTCATTCGTGATTGCGCCTGAGCGAGACGAAATACGCGATCGCTGTTAAAAGGACAATTACAAACAG
GAATCGAATGCAACCGGCGCAGGAACACTGCCAGCGCATCAACAATATTTTCACCTGAATCAGGATATTC
TTCTAATACCTGGAATGCTGTTTTCCCGGGGATCGCAGTGGTGAGTAACCATGCATCATCAGGAGTACGG
ATAAAATGCTTGATGGTCGGAAGAGGCATAAATTCCGTCAGCCAGTTTAGTCTGACCATCTCATCTGTAA
CATCATTGGCAACGCTACCTTTGCCATGTTTCAGAAACAACTCTGGCGCATCGGGCTTCCCATACAATCG
ATAGATTGTCGCACCTGATTGCCCGACATTATCGCGAGCCCATTTATACCCATATAAATCAGCATCCATG
TTGGAATTTAATCGCGGCCTAGAGCAAGACGTTTCCCGTTGAATATGGCTCATAACACCCCTTGTATTAC
TGTTTATGTAAGCAGACAGTTTTATTGTTCATGACCAAAATCCCTTAACGTGAGTTTTCGTTCCACTGAG
CGTCAGACCCCGTAGAAAAGATCAAAGGATCTTCTTGAGATCCTTTTTTTCTGCGCGTAATCTGCTGCTT
GCAAACAAAAAAACCACCGCTACCAGCGGTGGTTTGTTTGCCGGATCAAGAGCTACCAACTCTTTTTCCG
AAGGTAACTGGCTTCAGCAGAGCGCAGATACCAAATACTGTCCTTCTAGTGTAGCCGTAGTTAGGCCACC
ACTTCAAGAACTCTGTAGCACCGCCTACATACCTCGCTCTGCTAATCCTGTTACCAGTGGCTGCTGCCAG
TGGCGATAAGTCGTGTCTTACCGGGTTGGACTCAAGACGATAGTTACCGGATAAGGCGCAGCGGTCGGGC
TGAACGGGGGGTTCGTGCACACAGCCCAGCTTGGAGCGAACGACCTACACCGAACTGAGATACCTACAGC
GTGAGCTATGAGAAAGCGCCACGCTTCCCGAAGGGAGAAAGGCGGACAGGTATCCGGTAAGCGGCAGGGT
CGGAACAGGAGAGCGCACGAGGGAGCTTCCAGGGGGAAACGCCTGGTATCTTTATAGTCCTGTCGGGTTT
CGCCACCTCTGACTTGAGCGTCGATTTTTGTGATGCTCGTCAGGGGGGCGGAGCCTATGGAAAAACGCCA
GCAACGCGGCCTTTTTACGGTTCCTGGCCTTTTGCTGGCCTTTTGCTCACATGTTCTTTCCTGCGTTATC
CCCTGATTCTGTGGATAACCGTATTACCGCCTTTGAGTGAGCTGATACCGCTCGCCGCAGCCGAACGACC
GAGCGCAGCGAGTCAGTGAGCGAGGAAGCGGAAGAGCGCCTGATGCGGTATTTTCTCCTTACGCATCTGT
GCGGTATTTCACACCGCAATGGTGCACTCTCAGTACAATCTGCTCTGATGCCGCATAGTTAAGCCAGTAT
ACACTCCGCTATCGCTACGTGACTGGGTCATGGCTGCGCCCCGACACCCGCCAACACCCGCTGACGCGCC
CTGACGGGCTTGTCTGCTCCCGGCATCCGCTTACAGACAAGCTGTGACCGTCTCCGGGAGCTGCATGTGT
CAGAGGTTTTCACCGTCATCACCGAAACGCGCGAGGCAGCTGCGGTAAAGCTCATCAGCGTGGTCGTGAA
GCGATTCACAGATGTCTGCCTGTTCATCCGCGTCCAGCTCGTTGAGTTTCTCCAGAAGCGTTAATGTCTG
GCTTCTGATAAAGCGGGCCATGTTAAGGGCGGTTTTTTCCTGTTTGGTCACTGATGCCTCCGTGTAAGGG
GGATTTCTGTTCATGGGGGTAATGATACCGATGAAACGAGAGAGGATGCTCACGATACGGGTTACTGATG
ATGAACATGCCCGGTTACTGGAACGTTGTGAGGGTAAACAACTGGCGGTATGGATGCGGCGGGACCAGAG
AAAAATCACTCAGGGTCAATGCCAGCGCTTCGTTAATACAGATGTAGGTGTTCCACAGGGTAGCCAGCAG
CATCCTGCGATGCAGATCCGGAACATAATGGTGCAGGGCGCTGACTTCCGCGTTTCCAGACTTTACGAAA
CACGGAAACCGAAGACCATTCATGTTGTTGCTCAGGTCGCAGACGTTTTGCAGCAGCAGTCGCTTCACGT
TCGCTCGCGTATCGGTGATTCATTCTGCTAACCAGTAAGGCAACCCCGCCAGCCTAGCCGGGTCCTCAAC
GACAGGAGCACGATCATGCGCACCCGTGGGGCCGCCATGCCGGCGATAATGGCCTGCTTCTCGCCGAAAC
GTTTGGTGGCGGGACCAGTGACGAAGGCTTGAGCGAGGGCGTGCAAGATTCCGAATACCGCAAGCGACAG
GCCGATCATCGTCGCGCTCCAGCGAAAGCGGTCCTCGCCGAAAATGACCCAGAGCGCTGCCGGCACCTGT
CCTACGAGTTGCATGATAAAGAAGACAGTCATAAGTGCGGCGACGATAGTCATGCCCCGCGCCCACCGGA
AGGAGCTGACTGGGTTGAAGGCTCTCAAGGGCATCGGTCGAGATCCCGGTGCCTAATGAGTGAGCTAACT
TACATTAATTGCGTTGCGCTCACTGCCCGCTTTCCAGTCGGGAAACCTGTCGTGCCAGCTGCATTAATGA
ATCGGCCAACGCGCGGGGAGAGGCGGTTTGCGTATTGGGCGCCAGGGTGGTTTTTCTTTTCACCAGTGAG
ACGGGCAACAGCTGATTGCCCTTCACCGCCTGGCCCTGAGAGAGTTGCAGCAAGCGGTCCACGCTGGTTT
GCCCCAGCAGGCGAAAATCCTGTTTGATGGTGGTTAACGGCGGGATATAACATGAGCTGTCTTCGGTATC
GTCGTATCCCACTACCGAGATGTCCGCACCAACGCGCAGCCCGGACTCGGTAATGGCGCGCATTGCGCCC
AGCGCCATCTGATCGTTGGCAACCAGCATCGCAGTGGGAACGATGCCCTCATTCAGCATTTGCATGGTTT
GTTGAAAACCGGACATGGCACTCCAGTCGCCTTCCCGTTCCGCTATCGGCTGAATTTGATTGCGAGTGAG
ATATTTATGCCAGCCAGCCAGACGCAGACGCGCCGAGACAGAACTTAATGGGCCCGCTAACAGCGCGATT
TGCTGGTGACCCAATGCGACCAGATGCTCCACGCCCAGTCGCGTACCGTCTTCATGGGAGAAAATAATAC
TGTTGATGGGTGTCTGGTCAGAGACATCAAGAAATAACGCCGGAACATTAGTGCAGGCAGCTTCCACAGC
AATGGCATCCTGGTCATCCAGCGGATAGTTAATGATCAGCCCACTGACGCGTTGCGCGAGAAGATTGTGC
ACCGCCGCTTTACAGGCTTCGACGCCGCTTCGTTCTACCATCGACACCACCACGCTGGCACCCAGTTGAT
CGGCGCGAGATTTAATCGCCGCGACAATTTGCGACGGCGCGTGCAGGGCCAGACTGGAGGTGGCAACGCC
AATCAGCAACGACTGTTTGCCCGCCAGTTGTTGTGCCACGCGGTTGGGAATGTAATTCAGCTCCGCCATC
GCCGCTTCCACTTTTTCCCGCGTTTTCGCAGAAACGTGGCTGGCCTGGTTCACCACGCGGGAAACGGTCT
GATAAGAGACACCGGCATACTCTGCGACATCGTATAACGTTACTGGTTTCACATTCACCACCCTGAATTG
ACTCTCTTCCGGGCGCTATCATGCCATACCGCGAAAGGTTTTGCGCCATTCGATGGTGTCCGGGATCTCG
ACGCTCTCCCTTATGCGACTCCTGCATTAGGAAGCAGCCCAGTAGTAGGTTGAGGCCGTTGAGCACCGCC
GCCGCAAGGAATGGTGCATGCAAGGAGATGGCGCCCAACAGTCCCCCGGCCACGGGGCCTGCCACCATAC
CCACGCCGAAACAAGCGCTCATGAGCCCGAAGTGGCGAGCCCGATCTTCCCCATCGGTGATGTCGGCGAT
ATAGGCGCCAGCAACCGCACCTGTGGCGCCGGTGATGCCGGCCACGATGCGTCCGGCGTAGAGGATCGAG
ATCGATCTCGATCCCGCGAAATTAATACGACTCACTATAGGGGAATTGTGAGCGGATAACAATTCCCCTC
TAGAAATAATTTTGTTTAACTTTAAGAAGGAGATATACA
Features (pLannotate 1.2.2; 19 found; start..end, strand, type, name):
      2..871     +  CDS            TY3A-G: YG31A_YEAST - Also known as YGRWTy3-1 GAG. Experimental evidence at protein level: Swiss-Prot protein existence level 1. Nucleocapsid protein p9 (NC) forms the nucleocore that coats the retro-elements dimeric RNA. Binds these RNAs through its zinc fingers (By similarity). Promotes primer tRNA(i)-Met annealing to the multipartite primer-binding site (PBS), dimerization of Ty3 RNA and initiation of reverse transcription. From Saccharomyces cerevisiae (strain ATCC 204508 / S288c) (Baker's yeast).
    878..895     +  CDS            9xHis (fragment): 9xHis affinity tag
    905..954     +  CDS            SET1 (fragment): solubility-enhancement tag derived from T7 phage gene 10B
    962..1009    +  terminator     T7 terminator: transcription terminator for bacteriophage T7 RNA polymerase
   1046..1474    +  rep_origin     f1 ori (sequence partly withheld): f1 bacteriophage origin of replication; arrow indicates direction of (+) strand synthesis
   1527..1584    +  promoter       AmpR promoter (fragment): bla
   1593..2408    -  CDS            KanR: aminoglycoside phosphotransferase; aph(3')-Ia; confers resistance to kanamycin in bacteria or G418 (Geneticin®) in eukaryotes
   2530..3118    +  rep_origin     ori: high-copy-number ColE1/pMB1/pBR322/pUC origin of replication
   3304..3443    -  misc_feature   bom: basis of mobility region from pBR322
   3545..3736    -  CDS            rop: Rop protein, which maintains plasmids at low copy number; rop
   3753..4133    +  CDS            YPB1_ECOLX: Protein predicted: Swiss-Prot protein existence level 4. From Escherichia coli.
   4205..4496    -  CDS            TcR (fragment): tetracycline efflux protein; tet; confers resistance to tetracycline
   4511..4532    -  protein_bind   CAP binding site: CAP binding activates transcription in the presence of cAMP. E. coli catabolite activator protein
   4545..5627    -  CDS            lacI: lac repressor; lacI; The lac repressor binds to the lac operator to inhibit transcription in E. coli. This inhibition can be relieved by adding lactose or isopropyl-β-D-thiogalactopyranoside (IPTG).
   5628..5705    -  promoter       lacI promoter: lacI
   5713..5992    -  CDS            TcR (fragment): tetracycline efflux protein; tet; confers resistance to tetracycline
   6018..6036    +  promoter       T7 promoter: promoter for bacteriophage T7 RNA polymerase
   6037..6061    +  protein_bind   lac operator: The lac repressor binds to the lac operator to inhibit transcription in E. coli. This inhibition can be relieved by adding lactose or isopropyl-β-D-thiogalactopyranoside (IPTG). lac repressor encoded by lacI
   6076..6098    +  RBS            RBS: efficient ribosome binding site from bacteriophage T7 gene 10 (Olins and Rangwala, 1989)
