[The description below was written by a language model from this plasmid's Addgene catalogue record and pLannotate feature annotations shown in this document.]
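Description:
pNB3033 is a bacterial expression plasmid of about 6.1 kb, built on the pET29a backbone, for IPTG-inducible production of the Gag3 protein of the Saccharomyces cerevisiae Ty3 retrotransposon in E. coli. It replicates from a ColE1/pBR322-type origin accompanied by the bom and rop elements, and rop generally restrains copy number, although the record lists copy number as unknown. Selection is by kanamycin through an aph(3')-Ia resistance gene, and an f1 origin is also present. The short tetracycline-resistance fragments, the AmpR promoter fragment and the predicted E. coli open reading frame in the annotation look like pBR322-derived backbone remnants rather than functional parts.

The expression cassette runs from a T7 promoter with an adjacent lac operator, through the phage T7 gene 10 ribosome binding site, into the Gag3 coding sequence, which has been codon optimized for E. coli. The open reading frame is followed by a C-terminal six-histidine tag, which the annotation software labels as a fragment of a 9xHis tag, and then by the T7 terminator. A small match to a T7 gene 10-derived solubility tag lies between the His tag and the terminator; the record does not show whether it is translated. The plasmid-borne lacI gene supplies repressor that holds the promoter silent until IPTG is added, and expression requires a host that provides T7 RNA polymerase.

Gag3 is the structural polyprotein that includes the zinc-finger nucleocapsid domain involved in RNA binding, primer tRNA annealing and genome dimerization. The tag allows metal-affinity purification of recombinant protein, presumably for biochemical studies, though the record does not specify applications. The depositor sequence and the sequencing result differ by only four nucleotides and carry the same features.
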