Addgene plasmid #113397: pNB3033
Purpose: Ty3 Gag3-His tagged, codon optimized for expression in E. coli; . IPTG inducible
Depositing lab: Suzanne Sandmeyer. Depositing organization: University of California, Irvine.
Backbone
  Vector backbone: pET29a
  Total vector size (bp): 6108
  Vector type: Bacterial Expression
Growth in bacteria
  Bacterial resistance: Kanamycin, 50 μg/mL
  Growth temperature: 37°C
  Growth strain: DH5alpha
  Copy number: Unknown
Gene/Insert
  Gene/Insert name: Ty3 Gag3 codon optimized for E. coli expression (alt name: Ty3 Gag3)
  Species: S. cerevisiae (budding yeast)
  Tag / fusion protein: Gag3-6XHis tag (C terminal on insert)
Terms and licenses: Academic/Nonprofit Terms; Industry Terms: Not Available to Industry
How to cite: pNB3033 was a gift from Suzanne Sandmeyer (Addgene plasmid # 113397 ; http://n2t.net/addgene:113397 ; RRID:Addgene_113397)
